Addgene plasmid #202514: pGL3-ACSL4-(-1899)
Purpose: Expressing luciferase driven by human ACSL4 promoter (bases -1 to -1899 with respect to exon1 start site)
Depositing lab: Ming Chen. Depositing organization: Duke University. Publication: RB1-deficient prostate tumor growth and metastasis are vulnerable to ferroptosis induction via the E2F/ACSL4 axis. Wang ME, Chen J, Lu Y, Bawcom AR, Wu J, Ou J, Asara JM, Armstrong AJ, Wang Q, Li L, Wang Y, Huang J, Chen M. J Clin Invest. 2023 Mar 16:e166647. doi: 10.1172/JCI166647. PubMed 36928314.
Backbone
  Vector backbone: pGL3 basic
  Backbone manufacturer: Promega
  Backbone size w/o insert (bp): 4818
  Total vector size (bp): 6702
  Vector type: Mammalian Expression, Luciferase
Growth in bacteria
  Bacterial resistance: Ampicillin, 100 μg/mL
  Growth temperature: 37°C
  Growth strain: DH5alpha
  Copy number: Unknown
Gene/Insert
  Gene/Insert name: ACSL4 promoter (partial)
  Species: H. sapiens (human)
  GenBank ID: NG_008053.1
  Entrez Gene: ACSL4 (a.k.a. ACS4, FACL4, LACS4, MRX63, MRX68, XLID63)
  Cloning method: Restriction Enzyme; 5′ cloning site XhoI (not destroyed); 3′ cloning site HindIII (not destroyed)
  Sequencing primers: 5′ RVprimer3; 3′ GLprimer2
Terms and licenses: Academic/Nonprofit Terms; Industry Terms: Not Available to Industry
How to cite: pGL3-ACSL4-(-1899) was a gift from Ming Chen (Addgene plasmid # 202514 ; http://n2t.net/addgene:202514 ; RRID:Addgene_202514)
