[The description below was written by a language model from this plasmid's Addgene catalogue record and pLannotate feature annotations shown in this document.]
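Description:
pGL3-ACSL4-(-1899) is a firefly luciferase promoter-reporter plasmid built on the promoterless, enhancerless pGL3-Basic backbone and intended for transfection into mammalian cells. It is 6,702 bp in total. In E. coli it is maintained through a high-copy ColE1/pUC-type origin and selected with ampicillin via the β-lactamase gene and its native promoter. An f1 bacteriophage origin is also present, which allows single-stranded DNA production. The short lacZα, tetracycline-resistance and SV40 large T antigen fragments picked up by the annotation are non-functional backbone remnants rather than working parts.

The insert is a partial human ACSL4 promoter covering bases -1 to -1899 relative to the start of exon 1, cloned between XhoI and HindIII sites that both remain intact. The feature table does not annotate the promoter itself, but the unannotated stretch between the upstream pause site and the luciferase coding sequence matches its expected position and approximate length. Because pGL3-Basic supplies no eukaryotic promoter of its own, transcription of the luc+ luciferase gene depends on the inserted ACSL4 sequence, and the transcript is terminated by the SV40 late polyadenylation signal downstream. A synthetic poly(A) signal and an RNA polymerase II pause site from the human α2-globin gene sit upstream of the cloning region and suppress read-through from spurious backbone transcription, lowering background signal.

The construct is used to measure ACSL4 promoter activity as luminescence. The associated study concerns an E2F/ACSL4 axis and ferroptosis sensitivity in RB1-deficient prostate tumours. The coordinate in the name suggests the plasmid may belong to a promoter-length series, although the record does not state this.
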