Features (pLannotate 1.2.2; 11 found; start..end, strand, type, name):
    417..484     -  CDS            lacZα (fragment): LacZα fragment of β-galactosidase; lacZ fragment
    543..591     +  polyA_signal   poly(A) signal: synthetic polyadenylation signal
    605..696     +  misc_feature   pause site: RNA polymerase II transcriptional pause signal from the human α2 globin gene
   2675..4327    +  CDS            luciferase: firefly luciferase; luc+; enhanced luc+ version of the luciferase gene
   4368..4489    -  polyA_signal   SV40 poly(A) signal: SV40 polyadenylation signal
   4512..4580    -  CDS            large T antigen (fragment): large T antigen from SV40 (simian virus 40)
   4596..4728    +  CDS            TcR (fragment): tetracycline efflux protein; tet; confers resistance to tetracycline
   4908..5496    -  rep_origin     ori: high-copy-number ColE1/pMB1/pBR322/pUC origin of replication
   5667..6527    -  CDS            AmpR: β-lactamase; bla; confers resistance to ampicillin, carbenicillin, and related antibiotics
   6528..6632    -  promoter       AmpR promoter: bla
   6659..385     +  rep_origin     f1 ori (across the origin) (sequence partly withheld): f1 bacteriophage origin of replication; arrow indicates direction of (+) strand synthesis
>Addgene plasmid #202514 | pGL3-ACSL4-(-1899) | addgene full sequence | sequence record 403636 | Addgene NGS Result
[80 nt withheld, positions 1-80]
C
[91 nt withheld, positions 82-172]
A
[49 nt withheld, positions 174-222]
CCTTTGACGTTGGAGTCCACGTTCTTT
[37 nt withheld, positions 250-286]
ACCCTATCTCGGTCTATTCTTTTGATTTATAAGGGATTTTGCCGATTTCGGCCTATTGGTTAAAAAATGA
GCTGATTTAACAAAAATTTAACGCGAATTTTAACAAAATATTAACGCTTACAATTTGCCATTCGCCATTC
AGGCTGCGCAACTGTTGGGAAGGGCGATCGGTGCGGGCCTCTTCGCTATTACGCCAGCCCAAGCTACCAT
GATAAGTAAGTAATATTAAGGTACGGGAGGTACTTGGAGCGGCCGCAATAAAATATCTTTATTTTCATTA
CATCTGTGTGTTGGTTTTTTGTGTGAATCGATAGTACTAACATACGCTCTCCATCAAAACAAAACGAAAC
AAAACAAACTAGCAAAATAGGCTGTCCCCAGTGCAAGTGCAGGTGCCAGAACATTTCTCTATCGATAGGT
ACCGAGCTCTTACGCGTGCTAGCCCGGGCTCGAGAACTTCAGTAAGCTGAAGACTCTGTTCAGAGGAAAT
TACCTAATTGAAAATGTCTGGGCTAAGAGACCGACAATAAAGGAAACTGGCAAAAGTACTCTTTAATTAC
AAGTTCTTTTTCATCTTCATCCAGCACACTGATTTATGTGCTACACTGGGTTTGTATTATATCTATATTT
TAATTCCACAACTAGACACTAACTTTATTGAGAACAGCGATATTCATTTCTTCAATTTCATTTGTGTTAA
CCCAACTGTAGGTGATAGTGCTCTGTACATCATAGTTACCCAGTGAATTACGTACCTGACATATGATTGC
TTATTTCTGGTATTAAAACAAGATTTCATAAAATAAACATGACAATTAAACTCGTTGTTTGAAGTACTGA
ACTTTGTAGGTCAATTTTGAAAAAGGAAGCTACATGACTGTCTTAGCAATATTTATAGGTATATTATATG
TAAGTGGGTGGGTTTCTTGGAAATTGAATTGGTAATATGGCTTTAGAGTAGTAACACAAAAACTATAGCT
CTGTGCTCTCAGCTAACCACTTTTAGTGTCACCTGGGCTGCTTATTAAAAATTCAAATTTCTTATCCCTA
CCCAGATCAGAATCAAAATACCTGGGGGTTGTAGCTCCAGGTACCTACATTTCAACAAGCACCCCAGATA
ATTGTGATGCACACTGAAGAACTACTCTAGCTTGTAATCTCAGGTGGTAAGGCATTTTATATATACATAT
ATATATACACACACACAAGCACAAATGGTAATTCTATGGGAAAATGGAAATCAGCAAGTGAAGTGAAATG
TCAATTACCATCAGGAACAGGAAGCTAGTTCACCATTACGCATCAGGGAACTGGAAGAATTCTTGAGATT
TATTTTTTTGGGTGATATATTCTTGGCAGTTTATCAGGCCTCATTTGCAATTATGGTCTGTCCCTTTTGA
AGCCCTCAGATAGTTCGCTGGCATTTTAATTTTAATAGCAATTTCTTGCATCTGTTGGAACAGCATTCGT
ATGACCGGCTTATAAGCAATGATCAGGGCTAGTAAGATGTCACAAAGCTGCGGTGACTTTTCCTTATCAG
TTGGGGGTTTTTTTGCCATGATACCATCGTGGAAATGAAAGACAACGTGAAAATCCTGCGTCCTTGTGAT
ATTTCATCAGTGGGAGTGAGCGGGGATCTTAACGCAGTAAGAGGCAAGATAAACGGATGAGAGGCATTAG
TTCAGGCTTACAGGAGCAAGATGCTTTTAGTCAAAGTGTTCAAGATAGCTCTCTTAAAGAGGAGCAGTGA
AACCCAAAAATGAGTGTCTTTTGAGGGCAGCTGGAAGATGACCCGAGGGGAACTTTTATCCTGGGGTGGA
GTCCTGCGAAGCAAGCCGCAGGTGAGGGCGTGGGCCAATTCTGCGCCTCACTGCTGTTAGGCGCAAGGAC
ATCCCGAAACACACTCAACGACACCAGCAGCGAGACTGACAGAAGCGGATCGCCAGCGGGAGCAACAACT
TGAGGCGAGCCGTTAGCCGCCTCGCCTTCCTCGCAGCGCCCCTCCCGCGCCCCGGGAAGCCCGTTCGGCT
CCGCCTTTTCGACTGACGTCCCGGGCGAGCGGGGGCGGGCGCGTGGGTGGGCCGAGCCGTCTGCAGCCAG
CGATTCGGCTGGCTCTGCCACACCACCGCGCGCCCCCGCTCCGCCCGCCCCTCCGGGCGCGTCTTTTCCG
GGCTCGCGCTGAGTCCCGCCTCCGCCGGCTGTCCGGGTGCGCGCGCGCCGCTGCGGCTTTTTCTCTGGCC
TCCGCCGCGCGCTCCTCCTCGTCCCAGCGCTAGCGGGCACGCGGTTCCTTTTTGCGAGCTTTCCGAGTGC
CAGGCGCCGGCCGGCTGCGAAGACGCGGTGGGCCGCCCCTCCGAAGCTTGGCATTCCGGTACTGTTGGTA
AAGCCACCATGGAAGACGCCAAAAACATAAAGAAAGGCCCGGCGCCATTCTATCCGCTGGAAGATGGAAC
CGCTGGAGAGCAACTGCATAAGGCTATGAAGAGATACGCCCTGGTTCCTGGAACAATTGCTTTTACAGAT
GCACATATCGAGGTGGACATCACTTACGCTGAGTACTTCGAAATGTCCGTTCGGTTGGCAGAAGCTATGA
AACGATATGGGCTGAATACAAATCACAGAATCGTCGTATGCAGTGAAAACTCTCTTCAATTCTTTATGCC
GGTGTTGGGCGCGTTATTTATCGGAGTTGCAGTTGCGCCCGCGAACGACATTTATAATGAACGTGAATTG
CTCAACAGTATGGGCATTTCGCAGCCTACCGTGGTGTTCGTTTCCAAAAAGGGGTTGCAAAAAATTTTGA
ACGTGCAAAAAAAGCTCCCAATCATCCAAAAAATTATTATCATGGATTCTAAAACGGATTACCAGGGATT
TCAGTCGATGTACACGTTCGTCACATCTCATCTACCTCCCGGTTTTAATGAATACGATTTTGTGCCAGAG
TCCTTCGATAGGGACAAGACAATTGCACTGATCATGAACTCCTCTGGATCTACTGGTCTGCCTAAAGGTG
TCGCTCTGCCTCATAGAACTGCCTGCGTGAGATTCTCGCATGCCAGAGATCCTATTTTTGGCAATCAAAT
CATTCCGGATACTGCGATTTTAAGTGTTGTTCCATTCCATCACGGTTTTGGAATGTTTACTACACTCGGA
TATTTGATATGTGGATTTCGAGTCGTCTTAATGTATAGATTTGAAGAAGAGCTGTTTCTGAGGAGCCTTC
AGGATTACAAGATTCAAAGTGCGCTGCTGGTGCCAACCCTATTCTCCTTCTTCGCCAAAAGCACTCTGAT
TGACAAATACGATTTATCTAATTTACACGAAATTGCTTCTGGTGGCGCTCCCCTCTCTAAGGAAGTCGGG
GAAGCGGTTGCCAAGAGGTTCCATCTGCCAGGTATCAGGCAAGGATATGGGCTCACTGAGACTACATCAG
CTATTCTGATTACACCCGAGGGGGATGATAAACCGGGCGCGGTCGGTAAAGTTGTTCCATTTTTTGAAGC
GAAGGTTGTGGATCTGGATACCGGGAAAACGCTGGGCGTTAATCAAAGAGGCGAACTGTGTGTGAGAGGT
CCTATGATTATGTCCGGTTATGTAAACAATCCGGAAGCGACCAACGCCTTGATTGACAAGGATGGATGGC
TACATTCTGGAGACATAGCTTACTGGGACGAAGACGAACACTTCTTCATCGTTGACCGCCTGAAGTCTCT
GATTAAGTACAAAGGCTATCAGGTGGCTCCCGCTGAATTGGAATCCATCTTGCTCCAACACCCCAACATC
TTCGACGCAGGTGTCGCAGGTCTTCCCGACGATGACGCCGGTGAACTTCCCGCCGCCGTTGTTGTTTTGG
AGCACGGAAAGACGATGACGGAAAAAGAGATCGTGGATTACGTCGCCAGTCAAGTAACAACCGCGAAAAA
GTTGCGCGGAGGAGTTGTGTTTGTGGACGAAGTACCGAAAGGTCTTACCGGAAAACTCGACGCAAGAAAA
ATCAGAGAGATCCTCATAAAGGCCAAGAAGGGCGGAAAGATCGCCGTGTAATTCTAGAGTCGGGGCGGCC
GGCCGCTTCGAGCAGACATGATAAGATACATTGATGAGTTTGGACAAACCACAACTAGAATGCAGTGAAA
AAAATGCTTTATTTGTGAAATTTGTGATGCTATTGCTTTATTTGTAACCATTATAAGCTGCAATAAACAA
GTTAACAACAACAATTGCATTCATTTTATGTTTCAGGTTCAGGGGGAGGTGTGGGAGGTTTTTTAAAGCA
AGTAAAACCTCTACAAATGTGGTAAAATCGATAAGGATCCGTCGACCGATGCCCTTGAGAGCCTTCAACC
CAGTCAGCTCCTTCCGGTGGGCGCGGGGCATGACTATCGTCGCCGCACTTATGACTGTCTTCTTTATCAT
GCAACTCGTAGGACAGGTGCCGGCAGCGCTCTTCCGCTTCCTCGCTCACTGACTCGCTGCGCTCGGTCGT
TCGGCTGCGGCGAGCGGTATCAGCTCACTCAAAGGCGGTAATACGGTTATCCACAGAATCAGGGGATAAC
GCAGGAAAGAACATGTGAGCAAAAGGCCAGCAAAAGGCCAGGAACCGTAAAAAGGCCGCGTTGCTGGCGT
TTTTCCATAGGCTCCGCCCCCCTGACGAGCATCACAAAAATCGACGCTCAAGTCAGAGGTGGCGAAACCC
GACAGGACTATAAAGATACCAGGCGTTTCCCCCTGGAAGCTCCCTCGTGCGCTCTCCTGTTCCGACCCTG
CCGCTTACCGGATACCTGTCCGCCTTTCTCCCTTCGGGAAGCGTGGCGCTTTCTCATAGCTCACGCTGTA
GGTATCTCAGTTCGGTGTAGGTCGTTCGCTCCAAGCTGGGCTGTGTGCACGAACCCCCCGTTCAGCCCGA
CCGCTGCGCCTTATCCGGTAACTATCGTCTTGAGTCCAACCCGGTAAGACACGACTTATCGCCACTGGCA
GCAGCCACTGGTAACAGGATTAGCAGAGCGAGGTATGTAGGCGGTGCTACAGAGTTCTTGAAGTGGTGGC
CTAACTACGGCTACACTAGAAGAACAGTATTTGGTATCTGCGCTCTGCTGAAGCCAGTTACCTTCGGAAA
AAGAGTTGGTAGCTCTTGATCCGGCAAACAAACCACCGCTGGTAGCGGTGGTTTTTTTGTTTGCAAGCAG
CAGATTACGCGCAGAAAAAAAGGATCTCAAGAAGATCCTTTGATCTTTTCTACGGGGTCTGACGCTCAGT
GGAACGAAAACTCACGTTAAGGGATTTTGGTCATGAGATTATCAAAAAGGATCTTCACCTAGATCCTTTT
AAATTAAAAATGAAGTTTTAAATCAATCTAAAGTATATATGAGTAAACTTGGTCTGACAGTTACCAATGC
TTAATCAGTGAGGCACCTATCTCAGCGATCTGTCTATTTCGTTCATCCATAGTTGCCTGACTCCCCGTCG
TGTAGATAACTACGATACGGGAGGGCTTACCATCTGGCCCCAGTGCTGCAATGATACCGCGAGACCCACG
CTCACCGGCTCCAGATTTATCAGCAATAAACCAGCCAGCCGGAAGGGCCGAGCGCAGAAGTGGTCCTGCA
ACTTTATCCGCCTCCATCCAGTCTATTAATTGTTGCCGGGAAGCTAGAGTAAGTAGTTCGCCAGTTAATA
GTTTGCGCAACGTTGTTGCCATTGCTACAGGCATCGTGGTGTCACGCTCGTCGTTTGGTATGGCTTCATT
CAGCTCCGGTTCCCAACGATCAAGGCGAGTTACATGATCCCCCATGTTGTGCAAAAAAGCGGTTAGCTCC
TTCGGTCCTCCGATCGTTGTCAGAAGTAAGTTGGCCGCAGTGTTATCACTCATGGTTATGGCAGCACTGC
ATAATTCTCTTACTGTCATGCCATCCGTAAGATGCTTTTCTGTGACTGGTGAGTACTCAACCAAGTCATT
CTGAGAATAGTGTATGCGGCGACCGAGTTGCTCTTGCCCGGCGTCAATACGGGATAATACCGCGCCACAT
AGCAGAACTTTAAAAGTGCTCATCATTGGAAAACGTTCTTCGGGGCGAAAACTCTCAAGGATCTTACCGC
TGTTGAGATCCAGTTCGATGTAACCCACTCGTGCACCCAACTGATCTTCAGCATCTTTTACTTTCACCAG
CGTTTCTGGGTGAGCAAAAACAGGAAGGCAAAATGCCGCAAAAAAGGGAATAAGGGCGACACGGAAATGT
TGAATACTCATACTCTTCCTTTTTCAATATTATTGAAGCATTTATCAGGGTTATTGTCTCATGAGCGGAT
ACATATTTGAATGTATTTAGAAAAATAAACAAATAGGGGTTCCGCGCACATTTCCCCGAAAAGTGCCACC
TG
[44 nt withheld, positions 6659-6702]
